Addgene plasmid #217754: pKSR1-CA3-mRFP1 (C-KSR)
Purpose: Fluorescent reporter for ceramide (mammalian expression)
Depositing lab: Paula Nunes-Hasler. Publication: Development of Genetically Encoded Fluorescent KSR1-Based Probes to Track Ceramides during Phagocytosis. Girik V, van Ek L, Dentand Quadri I, Azam M, Cruz Cobo M, Mandavit M, Riezman I, Riezman H, Gavin AC, Nunes-Hasler P. Int J Mol Sci. 2024 Mar 5;25(5):2996. doi: 10.3390/ijms25052996. PubMed 38474242.
Backbone
  Vector backbone: pmRFP-N1
  Backbone manufacturer: Clonetech
  Backbone size w/o insert (bp): 4600
  Total vector size (bp): 4691
  Vector type: Mammalian Expression
  Selectable markers: Neomycin (select with G418)
Growth in bacteria
  Bacterial resistance: Kanamycin, 50 μg/mL
  Growth temperature: 37°C
  Growth strain: DH5alpha
  Copy number: Unknown
Gene/Insert
  Gene/Insert name: Kinase suppressor of ras 1 CA3 domain (alt name: KSR1)
  Species: H. sapiens (human)
  Insert size (bp): 321
  Mutation: CA3 domain aa 317-400 plus vector-based linker LELKLRILQS (contains autophagy sequence)
  GenBank ID: XM_047436985
  Entrez Gene: KSR1 (a.k.a. KSR, RSU2)
  Promoter: CMV
  Tag / fusion protein: mRFP (C terminal on backbone)
  Cloning method: Restriction Enzyme; 5′ cloning site NheI (not destroyed); 3′ cloning site XhoI (not destroyed)
  Sequencing primers: 5′ CGCAAATGGGCGGTAGGCGTG; 3′ GGTTCAGGGGGAGGTGTG
Terms and licenses: Academic/Nonprofit Terms; Industry Terms: Not Available to Industry
How to cite: pKSR1-CA3-mRFP1 (C-KSR) was a gift from Paula Nunes-Hasler (Addgene plasmid # 217754 ; http://n2t.net/addgene:217754 ; RRID:Addgene_217754)
