[The description below was written by a language model from this plasmid's Addgene catalogue record and pLannotate feature annotations shown in this document.]
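Description:
pKSR1-CA3-mRFP1 (C-KSR) is a mammalian expression plasmid built on the pmRFP-N1 backbone that encodes a genetically encoded fluorescent probe for ceramide. The insert is the CA3 domain of human kinase suppressor of Ras 1 (KSR1, residues 317–400), cloned between NheI and XhoI sites that both remain intact. It is joined through a short linker derived from the vector's multiple cloning site to a C-terminal mRFP1, a monomeric red fluorescent derivative of DsRed. The record notes that this linker contains an autophagy-related sequence, which may matter when interpreting localisation. Expression is driven by the human CMV immediate-early enhancer and promoter and terminated by the SV40 polyadenylation signal. The automated annotation labels the insert region as a KSR2 fragment. This most likely reflects homology between the KSR paralogues, since the catalogue identifies the insert as KSR1.

The backbone carries a high-copy ColE1/pUC-type origin for propagation in E. coli and an f1 origin. A single Tn5 NeoR/KanR cassette sits behind tandem bacterial (bla) and SV40 early promoters and ends with the HSV TK polyadenylation signal. It gives kanamycin resistance in bacteria and allows G418 selection of transfected mammalian cells. The small large T antigen, ble and bGH poly(A) fragments in the table appear to be backbone remnants or partial annotation matches rather than functional elements. The sequenced record is 4,936 nt, somewhat larger than the catalogued total of 4,691 bp. According to the record, the construct is used as a fluorescent reporter to track ceramide in live cells, and the associated work applied KSR1-based probes to follow ceramides during phagocytosis.
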