Features (pLannotate 1.2.2; 16 found; start..end, strand, type, name):
     16..319     +  enhancer       CMV enhancer: human cytomegalovirus immediate early enhancer
    320..523     +  promoter       CMV promoter: human cytomegalovirus (CMV) immediate early promoter
    612..791     +  CDS            KSR2 (fragment): KSR2_HUMAN - Experimental evidence at protein level: Swiss-Prot protein existence level 1. Location-regulated scaffold connecting MEK to RAF. Has very low protein kinase activity and can phosphorylate MAP2K1 at several Ser and Thr residues with very low efficiency (in vitro). Acts as MAP2K1/MEK1-dependent allosteric activator of BRAF; upon binding to MAP2K1/MEK1, dimerizes with BRAF and promotes BRAF-mediated phosphorylation of MAP2K1/MEK1 (PubMed:29433126). Interaction with BRAF enhances KSR2-mediated phosphorylation of MAP2K1 (in vitro). Blocks MAP3K8 kinase activity and MAP3K8-mediated sign
    813..865     +  misc_feature   MCS: multiple cloning site
    879..1556    +  CDS            mRFP1: monomeric derivative of DsRed (Campbell et al., 2002) mammalian codon-optimized
   1573..1656    +  CDS            large T antigen (fragment): large T antigen from SV40 (simian virus 40)
   1679..1800    +  polyA_signal   SV40 poly(A) signal: SV40 polyadenylation signal
   1834..2262    -  rep_origin     f1 ori (sequence partly withheld): f1 bacteriophage origin of replication; arrow indicates direction of (+) strand synthesis
   2289..2393    +  promoter       AmpR promoter: bla
   2395..2752    +  promoter       SV40 promoter: SV40 enhancer and early promoter
   2787..3581    +  CDS            NeoR/KanR: aminoglycoside phosphotransferase from Tn5; aph(3')-II (or nptII); confers resistance to neomycin, kanamycin, and G418 (Geneticin®)
   3602..3754    +  CDS            ble (fragment): BLE_KLEPN - Experimental evidence at protein level: Swiss-Prot protein existence level 1. Binding protein with a strong affinity to the bleomycin family of antibiotics. Binds to CL990; an antimitotic-antibiotic compound. From Klebsiella pneumoniae.
   3813..3860    +  polyA_signal   HSV TK poly(A) signal: herpes simplex virus thymidine kinase polyadenylation signal (Cole and Stacy, 1985)
   3951..3967    -  polyA_signal   bGH poly(A) signal (fragment): bovine growth hormone polyadenylation signal
   4189..4777    +  rep_origin     ori: high-copy-number ColE1/pMB1/pBR322/pUC origin of replication
   4892..4936    +  enhancer       CMV enhancer (fragment): human cytomegalovirus immediate early enhancer
>Addgene plasmid #217754 | pKSR1-CA3-mRFP1 (C-KSR) | addgene full sequence | sequence record 435792 | Addgene NGS Result
ATATATGGAGTTCCGCGTTACATAACTTACGGTAAATGGCCCGCCTGGCTGACCGCCCAACGACCCCCGC
CCATTGACGTCAATAATGACGTATGTTCCCATAGTAACGCCAATAGGGACTTTCCATTGACGTCAATGGG
TGGAGTATTTACGGTAAACTGCCCACTTGGCAGTACATCAAGTGTATCATATGCCAAGTACGCCCCCTAT
TGACGTCAATGACGGTAAATGGCCCGCCTGGCATTATGCCCAGTACATGACCTTATGGGACTTTCCTACT
TGGCAGTACATCTACGTATTAGTCATCGCTATTACCATGGTGATGCGGTTTTGGCAGTACATCAATGGGC
GTGGATAGCGGTTTGACTCACGGGGATTTCCAAGTCTCCACCCCATTGACGTCAATGGGAGTTTGTTTTG
GCACCAAAATCAACGGGACTTTCCAAAATGTCGTAACAACTCCGCCCCATTGACGCAAATGGGCGGTAGG
CGTGTACGGTGGGAGGTCTATATAAGCAGAGCTGGTTTAGTGAACCGTCAGATCCGCTAGCGCCACCATG
GGGAACCGCATTGATGACGTCTCCTCGATGAGGTTTGATCTCTCGCATGGATCCCCACAGATGGTACGGA
GGGATATCGGGCTGTCGGTGACGCACAGGTTCTCCACCAAGTCCTGGCTGTCGCAGGTCTGCCACGTGTG
CCAGAAGAGCATGATATTTGGAGTGAAGTGCAAGCATTGCAGGTTGAAGTGTCACAACAAATGTACCAAA
GAAGCCCCTGCCTGTAGAATATCCTTCCTGCCACTAACTCGGCTCGAGCTCAAGCTTCGAATTCTGCAGT
CGACGGTACCGCGGGCCCGGGATCCACCGGTCGCCACCATGGCCTCCTCCGAGGACGTCATCAAGGAGTT
CATGCGCTTCAAGGTGCGCATGGAGGGCTCCGTGAACGGCCACGAGTTCGAGATCGAGGGCGAGGGCGAG
GGCCGCCCCTACGAGGGCACCCAGACCGCCAAGCTGAAGGTGACCAAGGGCGGCCCCCTGCCCTTCGCCT
GGGACATCCTGTCCCCTCAGTTCCAGTACGGCTCCAAGGCCTACGTGAAGCACCCCGCCGACATCCCCGA
CTACTTGAAGCTGTCCTTCCCCGAGGGCTTCAAGTGGGAGCGCGTGATGAACTTCGAGGACGGCGGCGTG
GTGACCGTGACCCAGGACTCCTCCCTGCAGGACGGCGAGTTCATCTACAAGGTGAAGCTGCGCGGCACCA
ACTTCCCCTCCGACGGCCCCGTAATGCAGAAGAAGACCATGGGCTGGGAGGCCTCCACCGAGCGGATGTA
CCCCGAGGACGGCGCCCTGAAGGGCGAGATCAAGATGAGGCTGAAGCTGAAGGACGGCGGCCACTACGAC
GCCGAGGTCAAGACCACCTACATGGCCAAGAAGCCCGTGCAGCTGCCCGGCGCCTACAAGACCGACATCA
AGCTGGACATCACCTCCCACAACGAGGACTACACCATCGTGGAACAGTACGAGCGCGCCGAGGGCCGCCA
CTCCACCGGCGCCTAAAGCGGCCGCGACTCTAGATCATAATCAGCCATACCACATTTGTAGAGGTTTTAC
TTGCTTTAAAAAACCTCCCACACCTCCCCCTGAACCTGAAACATAAAATGAATGCAATTGTTGTTGTTAA
CTTGTTTATTGCAGCTTATAATGGTTACAAATAAAGCAATAGCATCACAAATTTCACAAATAAAGCATTT
TTTTCACTGCATTCTAGTTGTGGTTTGTCCAAACTCATCAATGTATCTTAAGGCGTAAATTGTAAGCGTT
AATATTTTGTTAAAATTCGCGTTAAATTTTTGTTAAATCAGCTCATTTTTTAACCAATAGGCCGAAATCG
GCAAAATCCCTTATAAATCAAAAGAATAGACCGAGATAGGGT
[37 nt withheld, positions 1933-1969]
AAAGAACGTGGACTCCAACGTCAAAGG
[49 nt withheld, positions 1997-2045]
T
[91 nt withheld, positions 2047-2137]
G
[124 nt withheld, positions 2139-2262]
CAGGTGGCACTTTTCGGGGAAATGTGCGCGGAACCCCTATTTGTTTATTTTTCTAAATACATTCAAATAT
GTATCCGCTCATGAGACAATAACCCTGATAAATGCTTCAATAATATTGAAAAAGGAAGAGTCCTGAGGCG
GAAAGAACCAGCTGTGGAATGTGTGTCAGTTAGGGTGTGGAAAGTCCCCAGGCTCCCCAGCAGGCAGAAG
TATGCAAAGCATGCATCTCAATTAGTCAGCAACCAGGTGTGGAAAGTCCCCAGGCTCCCCAGCAGGCAGA
AGTATGCAAAGCATGCATCTCAATTAGTCAGCAACCATAGTCCCGCCCCTAACTCCGCCCATCCCGCCCC
TAACTCCGCCCAGTTCCGCCCATTCTCCGCCCCATGGCTGACTAATTTTTTTTATTTATGCAGAGGCCGA
GGCCGCCTCGGCCTCTGAGCTATTCCAGAAGTAGTGAGGAGGCTTTTTTGGAGGCCTAGGCTTTTGCAAA
GATCGATCAAGAGACAGGATGAGGATCGTTTCGCATGATTGAACAAGATGGATTGCACGCAGGTTCTCCG
GCCGCTTGGGTGGAGAGGCTATTCGGCTATGACTGGGCACAACAGACAATCGGCTGCTCTGATGCCGCCG
TGTTCCGGCTGTCAGCGCAGGGGCGCCCGGTTCTTTTTGTCAAGACCGACCTGTCCGGTGCCCTGAATGA
ACTGCAAGACGAGGCAGCGCGGCTATCGTGGCTGGCCACGACGGGCGTTCCTTGCGCAGCTGTGCTCGAC
GTTGTCACTGAAGCGGGAAGGGACTGGCTGCTATTGGGCGAAGTGCCGGGGCAGGATCTCCTGTCATCTC
ACCTTGCTCCTGCCGAGAAAGTATCCATCATGGCTGATGCAATGCGGCGGCTGCATACGCTTGATCCGGC
TACCTGCCCATTCGACCACCAAGCGAAACATCGCATCGAGCGAGCACGTACTCGGATGGAAGCCGGTCTT
GTCGATCAGGATGATCTGGACGAAGAGCATCAGGGGCTCGCGCCAGCCGAACTGTTCGCCAGGCTCAAGG
CGAGCATGCCCGACGGCGAGGATCTCGTCGTGACCCATGGCGATGCCTGCTTGCCGAATATCATGGTGGA
AAATGGCCGCTTTTCTGGATTCATCGACTGTGGCCGGCTGGGTGTGGCGGACCGCTATCAGGACATAGCG
TTGGCTACCCGTGATATTGCTGAAGAGCTTGGCGGCGAATGGGCTGACCGCTTCCTCGTGCTTTACGGTA
TCGCCGCTCCCGATTCGCAGCGCATCGCCTTCTATCGCCTTCTTGACGAGTTCTTCTGAGCGGGACTCTG
GGGTTCGAAATGACCGACCAAGCGACGCCCAACCTGCCATCACGAGATTTCGATTCCACCGCCGCCTTCT
ATGAAAGGTTGGGCTTCGGAATCGTTTTCCGGGACGCCGGCTGGATGATCCTCCAGCGCGGGGATCTCAT
GCTGGAGTTCTTCGCCCACCCTAGGGGGAGGCTAACTGAAACACGGAAGGAGACAATACCGGAAGGAACC
CGCGCTATGACGGCAATAAAAAGACAGAATAAAACGCACGGTGTTGGGTCGTTTGTTCATAAACGCGGGG
TTCGGTCCCAGGGCTGGCACTCTGTCGATACCCCACCGAGACCCCATTGGGGCCAATACGCCCGCGTTTC
TTCCTTTTCCCCACCCCACCCCCCAAGTTCGGGTGAAGGCCCAGGGCTCGCAGCCAACGTCGGGGCGGCA
GGCCCTGCCATAGCCTCAGGTTACTCATATATACTTTAGATTGATTTAAAACTTCATTTTTAATTTAAAA
GGATCTAGGTGAAGATCCTTTTTGATAATCTCATGACCAAAATCCCTTAACGTGAGTTTTCGTTCCACTG
AGCGTCAGACCCCGTAGAAAAGATCAAAGGATCTTCTTGAGATCCTTTTTTTCTGCGCGTAATCTGCTGC
TTGCAAACAAAAAAACCACCGCTACCAGCGGTGGTTTGTTTGCCGGATCAAGAGCTACCAACTCTTTTTC
CGAAGGTAACTGGCTTCAGCAGAGCGCAGATACCAAATACTGTTCTTCTAGTGTAGCCGTAGTTAGGCCA
CCACTTCAAGAACTCTGTAGCACCGCCTACATACCTCGCTCTGCTAATCCTGTTACCAGTGGCTGCTGCC
AGTGGCGATAAGTCGTGTCTTACCGGGTTGGACTCAAGACGATAGTTACCGGATAAGGCGCAGCGGTCGG
GCTGAACGGGGGGTTCGTGCACACAGCCCAGCTTGGAGCGAACGACCTACACCGAACTGAGATACCTACA
GCGTGAGCTATGAGAAAGCGCCACGCTTCCCGAAGGGAGAAAGGCGGACAGGTATCCGGTAAGCGGCAGG
GTCGGAACAGGAGAGCGCACGAGGGAGCTTCCAGGGGGAAACGCCTGGTATCTTTATAGTCCTGTCGGGT
TTCGCCACCTCTGACTTGAGCGTCGATTTTTGTGATGCTCGTCAGGGGGGCGGAGCCTATGGAAAAACGC
CAGCAACGCGGCCTTTTTACGGTTCCTGGCCTTTTGCTGGCCTTTTGCTCACATGTTCTTTCCTGCGTTA
TCCCCTGATTCTGTGGATAACCGTATTACCGCCATGCATTAGTTATTAATAGTAATCAATTACGGGGTCA
TTAGTTCATAGCCC
