>Addgene plasmid #217754 | pKSR1-CA3-mRFP1 (C-KSR) | depositor partial sequence | sequence record 424993 | CMV promoter, insert up to SV40 poly A signal
CGTTACATAACTTACGGTAAATGGCCCGCCTGGCTGACCGCCCAACGACCCCCGCCCATTGACGTCAATA
ATGACGTATGTTCCCATAGTAACGCCAATAGGGACTTTCCATTGACGTCAATGGGTGGAGTATTTACGGT
AAACTGCCCACTTGGCAGTACATCAAGTGTATCATATGCCAAGTACGCCCCCTATTGACGTCAATGACGG
TAAATGGCCCGCCTGGCATTATGCCCAGTACATGACCTTATGGGACTTTCCTACTTGGCAGTACATCTAC
GTATTAGTCATCGCTATTACCATGGTGATGCGGTTTTGGCAGTACATCAATGGGCGTGGATAGCGGTTTG
ACTCACGGGGATTTCCAAGTCTCCACCCCATTGACGTCAATGGGAGTTTGTTTTGGCACCAAAATCAACG
GGACTTTCCAAAATGTCGTAACAACTCCGCCCCATTGACGCAAATGGGCGGTAGGCGTGTACGGTGGGAG
GTCTATATAAGCAGAGCTGGTTTAGTGAACCGTCAGATCCGCTAGCGCCACCATGGGGAACCGCATTGAT
GACGTCTCCTCGATGAGGTTTGATCTCTCGCATGGATCCCCACAGATGGTACGGAGGGATATCGGGCTGT
CGGTGACGCACAGGTTCTCCACCAAGTCCTGGCTGTCGCAGGTCTGCCACGTGTGCCAGAAGAGCATGAT
ATTTGGAGTGAAGTGCAAGCATTGCAGGTTGAAGTGTCACAACAAATGTACCAAAGAAGCCCCTGCCTGT
AGAATATCCTTCCTGCCACTAACTCGGCTCGAGCTCAAGCTTCGAATTCTGCAGTCGACGGTACCGCGGG
CCCGGGATCCACCGGTCGCCACCATGGCCTCCTCCGAGGACGTCATCAAGGAGTTCATGCGCTTCAAGGT
GCGCATGGAGGGCTCCGTGAACGGCCACGAGTTCGAGATCGAGGGCGAGGGCGAGGGCCGCCCCTACGAG
GGCACCCAGACCGCCAAGCTGAAGGTGACCAAGGGCGGCCCCCTGCCCTTCGCCTGGGACATCCTGTCCC
CTCAGTTCCAGTACGGCTCCAAGGCCTACGTGAAGCACCCCGCCGACATCCCCGACTACTTGAAGCTGTC
CTTCCCCGAGGGCTTCAAGTGGGAGCGCGTGATGAACTTCGAGGACGGCGGCGTGGTGACCGTGACCCAG
GACTCCTCCCTGCAGGACGGCGAGTTCATCTACAAGGTGAAGCTGCGCGGCACCAACTTCCCCTCCGACG
GCCCCGTAATGCAGAAGAAGACCATGGGCTGGGAGGCCTCCACCGAGCGGATGTACCCCGAGGACGGCGC
CCTGAAGGGCGAGATCAAGATGAGGCTGAAGCTGAAGGACGGCGGCCACTACGACGCCGAGGTCAAGACC
ACCTACATGGCCAAGAAGCCCGTGCAGCTGCCCGGCGCCTACAAGACCGACATCAAGCTGGACATCACCT
CCCACAACGAGGACTACACCATCGTGGAACAGTACGAGCGCGCCGAGGGCCGCCACTCCACCGGCGCCTA
AAGCGGCCGCGACTCTAGATCATAATCAGCCATACCACATTTGTAGAGGTTTTACTTGCTTTAAAAAACC
TCCCACACCTCCCCCTGAACCTGAAACATAAAATGAATGCAATTGTTGTTGTTAACTTGTTTATTGCAGC
TTATAATGGTTACAAATAAAGCAATAGCATCACAAATTTCACAAATAAAGCATTTTTTTCACTGCATTCT
AGTTGTGGTTTGTCCAAACTCATCAATGTATCTTA
